Addgene plasmid #107137: pHW539 (15xUAS::kin-2a(G310D)::SL2::GFP::let-858 3'UTR)
Purpose: Dominant negative PKA cGAL effector for C. elegans
Depositing lab: Paul Sternberg. Depositing organization: California Institute of Technology. Publication: Split cGAL, an intersectional strategy using a split intein for refined spatiotemporal transgene control in Caenorhabditiselegans. Wang H, Liu J, Yuet KP, Hill AJ, Sternberg PW. Proc Natl Acad Sci U S A. 2018 Mar 26. pii: 1720063115. doi: 10.1073/pnas.1720063115. PubMed 29581308.
Backbone
  Vector backbone: pHW394
  Vector type: Worm Expression
Growth in bacteria
  Bacterial resistance: Ampicillin, 100 μg/mL
  Growth temperature: 37°C
  Growth strain: DH5alpha
  Copy number: High Copy
Gene/Insert
  Gene/Insert name: kin-2a(G310D)::SL2::GFP
  Promoter: 15xUAS-delta-pes-10(basal promoter)
  Cloning method: Unknown
  Sequencing primers: 5′ oHW10f, TGAGCGGATAACAATTTCAC; 3′ oHW233r, cgaattgggagacggaaagag
Terms and licenses: Academic/Nonprofit Terms; Industry Terms: Not Available to Industry
How to cite: pHW539 (15xUAS::kin-2a(G310D)::SL2::GFP::let-858 3'UTR) was a gift from Paul Sternberg (Addgene plasmid # 107137 ; http://n2t.net/addgene:107137 ; RRID:Addgene_107137)
