[The description below was written by a language model from this plasmid's Addgene catalogue record and pLannotate feature annotations shown in this document.]
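Description:
pHW539 is a 5.8 kb worm expression plasmid built on the pHW394 backbone. It serves as an effector construct for the cGAL system, the GAL4/UAS bipartite expression system adapted for Caenorhabditis elegans. In bacteria it is maintained as a high-copy plasmid through a ColE1/pUC-type origin and selected with ampicillin via the β-lactamase gene and its own promoter. Remnants of a pUC-style cloning vector (a lacI fragment, CAP binding site, lac promoter and operator, and a partial multiple cloning site) are also annotated and play no role in the worm.

The payload is driven by three tandem 5xUAS blocks, giving fifteen Gal4-binding sites, placed upstream of the delta-pes-10 basal promoter. The catalogue record names this promoter, but the feature table does not annotate it. This arrangement should be largely silent on its own and become active only in cells where a cGAL driver is present. The driver may be an intact protein or one reconstituted from split halves, as in the intersectional split-intein strategy of the associated publication. The transcript encodes kin-2a, the regulatory subunit of cAMP-dependent protein kinase (PKA), carrying a G310D substitution that the record describes as dominant negative for PKA. It is followed by an SL2 trans-splicing sequence and an Aequorea-derived GFP. This operon-like layout lets GFP be translated as a separate protein from the same primary transcript, marking expressing cells without tagging KIN-2. According to the plasmid name, the cassette ends with the let-858 3'UTR, which is likewise not annotated. The construct is used to inhibit PKA signalling in spatially and temporally defined cell populations chosen by the driver strain.
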