Features (pLannotate 1.2.2; 13 found; start..end, strand, type, name):
     36..130     +  protein_bind   5X UAS: five tandem copies of the "ScaI site" 17-mer CGGAGTACTGTCCTCCG, an upstream activating sequence (UAS) that efficiently binds yeast Gal4 (Webster et al., 1988; Pfeiffer et al., 2010) GAL4
    169..263     +  protein_bind   5X UAS: five tandem copies of the "ScaI site" 17-mer CGGAGTACTGTCCTCCG, an upstream activating sequence (UAS) that efficiently binds yeast Gal4 (Webster et al., 1988; Pfeiffer et al., 2010) GAL4
    302..396     +  protein_bind   5X UAS: five tandem copies of the "ScaI site" 17-mer CGGAGTACTGTCCTCCG, an upstream activating sequence (UAS) that efficiently binds yeast Gal4 (Webster et al., 1988; Pfeiffer et al., 2010) GAL4
    719..736     -  misc_feature   MCS (fragment): pUC18/19 multiple cloning site
    835..1932    +  CDS            kin-2: KAPR_CAEEL - Also known as kin-a. Experimental evidence at protein level: Swiss-Prot protein existence level 1. Controls the rhythmic contraction of enteric muscles probably by regulating G-protein coupled receptor aex-2-mediated calcium influx in GABAergic DVB neurons. From Caenorhabditis elegans.
   2204..3067    +  CDS            Q80R: Q80R is a fluorescent protein, derived from Aequorea victoria.
   3593..3697    +  promoter       AmpR promoter: bla
   3698..4558    +  CDS            AmpR: β-lactamase; bla; confers resistance to ampicillin, carbenicillin, and related antibiotics
   4729..5317    +  rep_origin     ori: high-copy-number ColE1/pMB1/pBR322/pUC origin of replication
   5500..5592    +  CDS            lacI (fragment): lac repressor; lacI; The lac repressor binds to the lac operator to inhibit transcription in E. coli. This inhibition can be relieved by adding lactose or isopropyl-β-D-thiogalactopyranoside (IPTG).
   5605..5626    +  protein_bind   CAP binding site: CAP binding activates transcription in the presence of cAMP. E. coli catabolite activator protein
   5641..5671    +  promoter       lac promoter: promoter for the E. coli lac operon
   5679..5695    +  protein_bind   lac operator: The lac repressor binds to the lac operator to inhibit transcription in E. coli. This inhibition can be relieved by adding lactose or isopropyl-β-D-thiogalactopyranoside (IPTG). lac repressor encoded by lacI
>Addgene plasmid #107137 | pHW539 (15xUAS::kin-2a(G310D)::SL2::GFP::let-858 3'UTR) | depositor full sequence | sequence record 203285 | pHW539 (15xUAS::kin-2a(G310D)::SL2::GFP::let-858 3'UTR) sequence 5848 bps
AAGCTTGCTAGCCCATGATTACGCCAAGCTACGGGCGGAGTACTGTCCTCCGAGCGGAGTACTGTCCTCC
GAGCGGAGTACTGTCCTCCGAGCGGAGTACTGTCCTCCGAGCGGAGTACTGTCCTCCGAGCGGAGACTCC
CTAGCCCATGATTACGCCAAGCTACGGGCGGAGTACTGTCCTCCGAGCGGAGTACTGTCCTCCGAGCGGA
GTACTGTCCTCCGAGCGGAGTACTGTCCTCCGAGCGGAGTACTGTCCTCCGAGCGGAGACTCCCTAGCCC
ATGATTACGCCAAGCTACGGGCGGAGTACTGTCCTCCGAGCGGAGTACTGTCCTCCGAGCGGAGTACTGT
CCTCCGAGCGGAGTACTGTCCTCCGAGCGGAGTACTGTCCTCCGAGCGGAGACTCCCTAGGGGCGGCCGC
ACTGACTGGGCCGGCCAAAAATGCATAAGGTTTTGCTGGCACTGTTCTTTATCTTTCTGGCACCAGCATC
CGCACTGGCAGTCTCCGAACCGGCCTGCAGGTCGATTTTTTGCAAATTACGAGCGTTGTAGGGGGCGGAG
CGATAGGTCCTATAGGTTTTGGTATATCATCATTCATTCATTCATTGGTACATTCATTTACCCACCTTCC
TCTTTCTGAGCTTCTCTGGAGTTCTGTGCTTCCTTTTTCCCTTATCTTTATACTGTAATTTTTAACTTTC
AGGCATTGATTGGCGCGCCTCTAGAGGATCCCCGGGATTGGCCAAAGGACCCAAAGGTATGTTTCGAATG
ATACTAACATAACATAGAACATTTTCAGGAGGACCCTTGGCTAGCGTCGACGGTACCGGTAAAAATGTCG
GGTGGAAACGAAGAGGATCAGTTGGCACAATGCCAGGCCTATGTGCAACGACACAACATTCAGCAGCTTG
TCAAAGAAGCAATTGTTGTTCTGTGCATACACAAACCCGACAACCCGGTTCTCTTCTTGAAGGATCATTT
TGAAAAACTCAACGAACAACGAGCACAGGAAGGAGGAAATCCGGACGCTGCTGATGATGACGACATCATT
GTGGAGCCACCAAAGAGATCAGGTGGACGCAGAACCGGAATCTCTGCCGAACCAATCAAGGAGGACGATA
CCGAGTACAAGAAGGTTGTGATTCCAAAGGATGATGCTACAAGAAGGTCGCTTGAGTCAGCCATGAGGAA
GAACTTGCTCTTTGCTCATTTGGAGGAGGATGAGCAAAAAACCATGTACGATGCCATGTTCCCAGTTGAG
AAGTCTGCTGGAGAGACCATCATCGAACAGGGAGAAGAAGGAGATAACTTCTATGTTATTGATAAGGGAA
CCGTTGATGTCTACGTCAATCACGAGTACGTTCTCACCATCAACGAGGGTGGATCATTTGGAGAACTTGC
TTTGATCTATGGAACTCCACGTGCTGCAACCGTCATTGCCAAGACCGACGTGAAATTGTGGGCCATCGAC
CGTCTCACCTACCGTCGTATCTTGATGGGATCAGTAACAAAGAAGAGAAAGATGTATGACGAGTTCCTCT
CCAAGGTTCAAATCTTGGCCGATCTCGACCAGTGGGAGCGCGCTAACGTGGCTGATGCTCTTGAGAGATG
CGACTTCGAGCCAGGAACTCATGTCGTCGAGCAAGGACAACCCGGAGACGAATTCTTCATCATTCTCGAG
GGAGAAGCCAATGTGTTGCAGAAGAGAAGCGACGACGCACCATTCGACGTTGTCGGACATCTTGGAATGT
CGGACTATTTCGACGAAATCGCTCTTCTTCTCGACCGCCCACGTGCCGCCACCGTTGTTGCCAAAACCCA
TCTCAAGTGCATCAAGCTGGATCGTAACCGCTTCGAACGTGTCATGGGACCAGTTCGTGAGATCCTGAAG
AGAGACGTTTCAAACTACAACTCATACGTCAAACTGATGACCTAAGGTACCGTAGCTGTCTCATCCTACT
TTCACCTAGTTAACTGCTTGTCTTAAAATCTATGCTTCTCTTTAGTATCTAAAATTTTCCTAGAAGCTTA
CAAGTATATAAATGGTCTCTTCTCAATAAAGGTTGTATATTTATTCATCTTATTGAATCTGCCATTTCCT
CGTTTTTGCGAGTTTATATACCTTCCAATTTTCTTTCTATTGTATTTTCAACTTCTAATTTTAATTCAGG
GAAACTGCTGTACCGGTAGAAAAAATGCTCGAGAGTAAAGGAGAAGAACTTTTCACTGGAGTTGTCCCAA
TTCTTGTTGAATTAGATGGTGATGTTAATGGGCACAAATTTTCTGTCAGTGGAGAGGGTGAAGGTGATGC
AACATACGGAAAACTTACCCTTAAATTTATTTGCACTACTGGAAAACTACCTGTTCCATGGGTAAGTTTA
AACATATATATACTAACTAACCCTGATTATTTAAATTTTCAGCCAACACTTGTCACTACTTTCTGTTATG
GTGTTCAATGCTTCTCGAGATACCCAGATCATATGAAACGGCATGACTTTTTCAAGAGTGCCATGCCCGA
AGGTTATGTACAGGAAAGAACTATATTTTTCAAAGATGACGGGAACTACAAGACACGTAAGTTTAAACAG
TTCGGTACTAACTAACCATACATATTTAAATTTTCAGGTGCTGAAGTCAAGTTTGAAGGTGATACCCTTG
TTAATAGAATCGAGTTAAAAGGTATTGATTTTAAAGAAGATGGAAACATTCTTGGACACAAATTGGAATA
CAACTATAACTCACACAATGTATACATCATGGCAGACAAACAAAAGAATGGAATCAAAGTTGTAAGTTTA
AACATGATTTTACTAACTAACTAATCTGATTTAAATTTTCAGAACTTCAAAATTAGACACAACATTGAAG
ATGGAAGCGTTCAACTAGCAGACCATTATCAACAAAATACTCCAATTGGCGATGGCCCTGTCCTTTTACC
AGACAACCATTACCTGTCCACACAATCTGCCCTTTCGAAAGATCCCAACGAAAAGAGAGACCACATGGTC
CTTCTTGAGTTTGTAACAGCTGCTGGGATTACACATGGCATGGATGAACTATACAAATAGGAATTCGCTA
GCCGGCCATACAAGTAATCCGGATGATCGACGCCAACGTCGTTGAATTTTCAAATTTTAAATACTGAATA
TTTGTTTTTTTTCCTATTATTTATTTATTCTCTTTGTGTTTTTTTTCTTGCTTTCTAAAAAATTAATTCA
ATCCAAATCTAAACATTTTTTTTTCTCTTTCCGTCTCCCAATTCGTATTCCGCTCCTCTCATCTGAACAC
AATGTGCAAGTTTATTTATCTTCTCGCTTTCATTTCATTAGGACGTGGGGGGAATTGGTGGAAGGGGGAA
ACACACAAAAGGATGATGGAAATGAAATAAGGACACACAATATGCAACAACATTCAATTCAGAAATATGG
AGGAAGGTTTAAAAGAAAACATAAAAATATATAGAGGAGGAAGGAAAACTAGTAAAAAATAAGCAAAGAA
ATTAGGCGAACGATGAGAATTGTCCTCGCTTGGGCCCAAAAGGCCTTTTTTTTTTGGCGCCGACGTCAGG
TGGCACTTTTCGGGGAAATGTGCGCGGAACCCCTATTTGTTTATTTTTCTAAATACATTCAAATATGTAT
CCGCTCATGAGACAATAACCCTGATAAATGCTTCAATAATATTGAAAAAGGAAGAGTATGAGTATTCAAC
ATTTCCGTGTCGCCCTTATTCCCTTTTTTGCGGCATTTTGCCTTCCTGTTTTTGCTCACCCAGAAACGCT
GGTGAAAGTAAAAGATGCTGAAGATCAGTTGGGTGCACGAGTGGGTTACATCGAACTGGATCTCAACAGC
GGTAAGATCCTTGAGAGTTTTCGCCCCGAAGAACGTTTTCCAATGATGAGCACTTTTAAAGTTCTGCTAT
GTGGCGCGGTATTATCCCGTATTGACGCCGGGCAAGAGCAACTCGGTCGCCGCATACACTATTCTCAGAA
TGACTTGGTTGAGTACTCACCAGTCACAGAAAAGCATCTTACGGATGGCATGACAGTAAGAGAATTATGC
AGTGCTGCCATAACCATGAGTGATAACACTGCGGCCAACTTACTTCTGACAACGATCGGAGGACCGAAGG
AGCTAACCGCTTTTTTGCACAACATGGGGGATCATGTAACTCGCCTTGATCGTTGGGAACCGGAGCTGAA
TGAAGCCATACCAAACGACGAGCGTGACACCACGATGCCTGTAGCAATGGCAACAACGTTGCGCAAACTA
TTAACTGGCGAACTACTTACTCTAGCTTCCCGGCAACAATTAATAGACTGGATGGAGGCGGATAAAGTTG
CAGGACCACTTCTGCGCTCGGCCCTTCCGGCTGGCTGGTTTATTGCTGATAAATCTGGAGCCGGTGAGCG
TGGGTCTCGCGGTATCATTGCAGCACTGGGGCCAGATGGTAAGCCCTCCCGTATCGTAGTTATCTACACG
ACGGGGAGTCAGGCAACTATGGATGAACGAAATAGACAGATCGCTGAGATAGGTGCCTCACTGATTAAGC
ATTGGTAACTGTCAGACCAAGTTTACTCATATATACTTTAGATTGATTTAAAACTTCATTTTTAATTTAA
AAGGATCTAGGTGAAGATCCTTTTTGATAATCTCATGACCAAAATCCCTTAACGTGAGTTTTCGTTCCAC
TGAGCGTCAGACCCCGTAGAAAAGATCAAAGGATCTTCTTGAGATCCTTTTTTTCTGCGCGTAATCTGCT
GCTTGCAAACAAAAAAACCACCGCTACCAGCGGTGGTTTGTTTGCCGGATCAAGAGCTACCAACTCTTTT
TCCGAAGGTAACTGGCTTCAGCAGAGCGCAGATACCAAATACTGTCCTTCTAGTGTAGCCGTAGTTAGGC
CACCACTTCAAGAACTCTGTAGCACCGCCTACATACCTCGCTCTGCTAATCCTGTTACCAGTGGCTGCTG
CCAGTGGCGATAAGTCGTGTCTTACCGGGTTGGACTCAAGACGATAGTTACCGGATAAGGCGCAGCGGTC
GGGCTGAACGGGGGGTTCGTGCACACAGCCCAGCTTGGAGCGAACGACCTACACCGAACTGAGATACCTA
CAGCGTGAGCATTGAGAAAGCGCCACGCTTCCCGAAGGGAGAAAGGCGGACAGGTATCCGGTAAGCGGCA
GGGTCGGAACAGGAGAGCGCACGAGGGAGCTTCCAGGGGGAAACGCCTGGTATCTTTATAGTCCTGTCGG
GTTTCGCCACCTCTGACTTGAGCGTCGATTTTTGTGATGCTCGTCAGGGGGGCGGAGCCTATGGAAAAAC
GCCAGCAACGCGGCCTTTTTACGGTTCCTGGCCTTTTGCTGGCCTTTTGCTCACATGTTCTTTCCTGCGT
TATCCCCTGATTCTGTGGATAACCGTATTACCGCCTTTGAGTGAGCTGATACCGCTCGCCGCAGCCGAAC
GACCGAGCGCAGCGAGTCAGTGAGCGAGGAAGCGGAAGAGCGCCCAATACGCAAACCGCCTCTCCCCGCG
CGTTGGCCGATTCATTAATGCAGCTGGCACGACAGGTTTCCCGACTGGAAAGCGGGCAGTGAGCGCAACG
CAATTAATGTGAGTTAGCTCACTCATTAGGCACCCCAGGCTTTACACTTTATGCTTCCGGCTCGTATGTT
GTGTGGAATTGTGAGCGGATAACAATTTCACACAGGAAACAGCTATGACCATGATTACGCCAAGCTGTAA
GTTTAAACATGATCTTACTAACTAACTATTCTCATTTAAATTTTCAGAGCTTAAAAATGGCTGAAATCAC
TCACAACGATGGATACGCTAACAACTTGGAAATGAAAT
