Features (pLannotate 1.2.2; 13 found; start..end, strand, type, name):
     36..130     +  protein_bind   5X UAS: five tandem copies of the "ScaI site" 17-mer CGGAGTACTGTCCTCCG, an upstream activating sequence (UAS) that efficiently binds yeast Gal4 (Webster et al., 1988; Pfeiffer et al., 2010) GAL4
    169..263     +  protein_bind   5X UAS: five tandem copies of the "ScaI site" 17-mer CGGAGTACTGTCCTCCG, an upstream activating sequence (UAS) that efficiently binds yeast Gal4 (Webster et al., 1988; Pfeiffer et al., 2010) GAL4
    302..396     +  protein_bind   5X UAS: five tandem copies of the "ScaI site" 17-mer CGGAGTACTGTCCTCCG, an upstream activating sequence (UAS) that efficiently binds yeast Gal4 (Webster et al., 1988; Pfeiffer et al., 2010) GAL4
    719..736     -  misc_feature   MCS (fragment): pUC18/19 multiple cloning site
    835..1932    +  CDS            kin-2: KAPR_CAEEL - Also known as kin-a. Experimental evidence at protein level: Swiss-Prot protein existence level 1. Controls the rhythmic contraction of enteric muscles probably by regulating G-protein coupled receptor aex-2-mediated calcium influx in GABAergic DVB neurons. From Caenorhabditis elegans.
   2204..3067    +  CDS            Q80R: Q80R is a fluorescent protein, derived from Aequorea victoria.
   3593..3697    +  promoter       AmpR promoter: bla
   3698..4558    +  CDS            AmpR: β-lactamase; bla; confers resistance to ampicillin, carbenicillin, and related antibiotics
   4729..5317    +  rep_origin     ori: high-copy-number ColE1/pMB1/pBR322/pUC origin of replication
   5500..5592    +  CDS            lacI (fragment): lac repressor; lacI; The lac repressor binds to the lac operator to inhibit transcription in E. coli. This inhibition can be relieved by adding lactose or isopropyl-β-D-thiogalactopyranoside (IPTG).
   5605..5626    +  protein_bind   CAP binding site: CAP binding activates transcription in the presence of cAMP. E. coli catabolite activator protein
   5641..5671    +  promoter       lac promoter: promoter for the E. coli lac operon
   5679..5695    +  protein_bind   lac operator: The lac repressor binds to the lac operator to inhibit transcription in E. coli. This inhibition can be relieved by adding lactose or isopropyl-β-D-thiogalactopyranoside (IPTG). lac repressor encoded by lacI
>Addgene plasmid #107137 | pHW539 (15xUAS::kin-2a(G310D)::SL2::GFP::let-858 3'UTR) | addgene full sequence | sequence record 207578 | Addgene NGS Result
AAGCTTGCTAGCCCATGATTACGCCAAGCTACGGGCGGAGTACTGTCCTCCGAGCGGAGTACTGTCCTCC
GAGCGGAGTACTGTCCTCCGAGCGGAGTACTGTCCTCCGAGCGGAGTACTGTCCTCCGAGCGGAGACTCC
CTAGCCCATGATTACGCCAAGCTACGGGCGGAGTACTGTCCTCCGAGCGGAGTACTGTCCTCCGAGCGGA
GTACTGTCCTCCGAGCGGAGTACTGTCCTCCGAGCGGAGTACTGTCCTCCGAGCGGAGACTCCCTAGCCC
ATGATTACGCCAAGCTACGGGCGGAGTACTGTCCTCCGAGCGGAGTACTGTCCTCCGAGCGGAGTACTGT
CCTCCGAGCGGAGTACTGTCCTCCGAGCGGAGTACTGTCCTCCGAGCGGAGACTCCCTAGGGGCGGCCGC
ACTGACTGGGCCGGCCAAAAATGCATAAGGTTTTGCTGGCACTGTTCTTTATCTTTCTGGCACCAGCATC
CGCACTGGCAGTCTCCGAACCGGCCTGCAGGTCGATTTTTTGCAAATTACGAGCGTTGTAGGGGGCGGAG
CGATAGGTCCTATAGGTTTTGGTATATCATCATTCATTCATTCATTGGTACATTCATTTACCCACCTTCC
TCTTTCTGAGCTTCTCTGGAGTTCTGTGCTTCCTTTTTCCCTTATCTTTATACTGTAATTTTTAACTTTC
AGGCATTGATTGGCGCGCCTCTAGAGGATCCCCGGGATTGGCCAAAGGACCCAAAGGTATGTTTCGAATG
ATACTAACATAACATAGAACATTTTCAGGAGGACCCTTGGCTAGCGTCGACGGTACCGGTAAAAATGTCG
GGTGGAAACGAAGAGGATCAGTTGGCACAATGCCAGGCCTATGTGCAACGACACAACATTCAGCAGCTTG
TCAAAGAAGCAATTGTTGTTCTGTGCATACACAAACCCGACAACCCGGTTCTCTTCTTGAAGGATCATTT
TGAAAAACTCAACGAACAACGAGCACAGGAAGGAGGAAATCCGGACGCTGCTGATGATGACGACATCATT
GTGGAGCCACCAAAGAGATCAGGTGGACGCAGAACCGGAATCTCTGCCGAACCAATCAAGGAGGACGATA
CCGAGTACAAGAAGGTTGTGATTCCAAAGGATGATGCTACAAGAAGGTCGCTTGAGTCAGCCATGAGGAA
GAACTTGCTCTTTGCTCATTTGGAGGAGGATGAGCAAAAAACCATGTACGATGCCATGTTCCCAGTTGAG
AAGTCTGCTGGAGAGACCATCATCGAACAGGGAGAAGAAGGAGATAACTTCTATGTTATTGATAAGGGAA
CCGTTGATGTCTACGTCAATCACGAGTACGTTCTCACCATCAACGAGGGTGGATCATTTGGAGAACTTGC
TTTGATCTATGGAACTCCACGTGCTGCAACCGTCATTGCCAAGACCGACGTGAAATTGTGGGCCATCGAC
CGTCTCACCTACCGTCGTATCTTGATGGGATCAGTAACAAAGAAGAGAAAGATGTATGACGAGTTCCTCT
CCAAGGTTCAAATCTTGGCCGATCTCGACCAGTGGGAGCGCGCTAACGTGGCTGATGCTCTTGAGAGATG
CGACTTCGAGCCAGGAACTCATGTCGTCGAGCAAGGACAACCCGGAGACGAATTCTTCATCATTCTCGAG
GGAGAAGCCAATGTGTTGCAGAAGAGAAGCGACGACGCACCATTCGACGTTGTCGGACATCTTGGAATGT
CGGACTATTTCGACGAAATCGCTCTTCTTCTCGACCGCCCACGTGCCGCCACCGTTGTTGCCAAAACCCA
TCTCAAGTGCATCAAGCTGGATCGTAACCGCTTCGAACGTGTCATGGGACCAGTTCGTGAGATCCTGAAG
AGAGACGTTTCAAACTACAACTCATACGTCAAACTGATGACCTAAGGTACCGTAGCTGTCTCATCCTACT
TTCACCTAGTTAACTGCTTGTCTTAAAATCTATGCTTCTCTTTAGTATCTAAAATTTTCCTAGAAGCTTA
CAAGTATATAAATGGTCTCTTCTCAATAAAGGTTGTATATTTATTCATCTTATTGAATCTGCCATTTCCT
CGTTTTTGCGAGTTTATATACCTTCCAATTTTCTTTCTATTGTATTTTCAACTTCTAATTTTAATTCAGG
GAAACTGCTGTACCGGTAGAAAAAATGCTCGAGAGTAAAGGAGAAGAACTTTTCACTGGAGTTGTCCCAA
TTCTTGTTGAATTAGATGGTGATGTTAATGGGCACAAATTTTCTGTCAGTGGAGAGGGTGAAGGTGATGC
AACATACGGAAAACTTACCCTTAAATTTATTTGCACTACTGGAAAACTACCTGTTCCATGGGTAAGTTTA
AACATATATATACTAACTAACCCTGATTATTTAAATTTTCAGCCAACACTTGTCACTACTTTCTGTTATG
GTGTTCAATGCTTCTCGAGATACCCAGATCATATGAAACGGCATGACTTTTTCAAGAGTGCCATGCCCGA
AGGTTATGTACAGGAAAGAACTATATTTTTCAAAGATGACGGGAACTACAAGACACGTAAGTTTAAACAG
TTCGGTACTAACTAACCATACATATTTAAATTTTCAGGTGCTGAAGTCAAGTTTGAAGGTGATACCCTTG
TTAATAGAATCGAGTTAAAAGGTATTGATTTTAAAGAAGATGGAAACATTCTTGGACACAAATTGGAATA
CAACTATAACTCACACAATGTATACATCATGGCAGACAAACAAAAGAATGGAATCAAAGTTGTAAGTTTA
AACATGATTTTACTAACTAACTAATCTGATTTAAATTTTCAGAACTTCAAAATTAGACACAACATTGAAG
ATGGAAGCGTTCAACTAGCAGACCATTATCAACAAAATACTCCAATTGGCGATGGCCCTGTCCTTTTACC
AGACAACCATTACCTGTCCACACAATCTGCCCTTTCGAAAGATCCCAACGAAAAGAGAGACCACATGGTC
CTTCTTGAGTTTGTAACAGCTGCTGGGATTACACATGGCATGGATGAACTATACAAATAGGAATTCGCTA
GCCGGCCATACAAGTAATCCGGATGATCGACGCCAACGTCGTTGAATTTTCAAATTTTAAATACTGAATA
TTTGTTTTTTTTCCTATTATTTATTTATTCTCTTTGTGTTTTTTTTCTTGCTTTCTAAAAAATTAATTCA
ATCCAAATCTAAACATTTTTTTTTCTCTTTCCGTCTCCCAATTCGTATTCCGCTCCTCTCATCTGAACAC
AATGTGCAAGTTTATTTATCTTCTCGCTTTCATTTCATTAGGACGTGGGGGGAATTGGTGGAAGGGGGAA
ACACACAAAAGGATGATGGAAATGAAATAAGGACACACAATATGCAACAACATTCAATTCAGAAATATGG
AGGAAGGTTTAAAAGAAAACATAAAAATATATAGAGGAGGAAGGAAAACTAGTAAAAAATAAGCAAAGAA
ATTAGGCGAACGATGAGAATTGTCCTCGCTTGGGCCCAAAAGGCCTTTTTTTTTTGGCGCCGACGTCAGG
TGGCACTTTTCGGGGAAATGTGCGCGGAACCCCTATTTGTTTATTTTTCTAAATACATTCAAATATGTAT
CCGCTCATGAGACAATAACCCTGATAAATGCTTCAATAATATTGAAAAAGGAAGAGTATGAGTATTCAAC
ATTTCCGTGTCGCCCTTATTCCCTTTTTTGCGGCATTTTGCCTTCCTGTTTTTGCTCACCCAGAAACGCT
GGTGAAAGTAAAAGATGCTGAAGATCAGTTGGGTGCACGAGTGGGTTACATCGAACTGGATCTCAACAGC
GGTAAGATCCTTGAGAGTTTTCGCCCCGAAGAACGTTTTCCAATGATGAGCACTTTTAAAGTTCTGCTAT
GTGGCGCGGTATTATCCCGTATTGACGCCGGGCAAGAGCAACTCGGTCGCCGCATACACTATTCTCAGAA
TGACTTGGTTGAGTACTCACCAGTCACAGAAAAGCATCTTACGGATGGCATGACAGTAAGAGAATTATGC
AGTGCTGCCATAACCATGAGTGATAACACTGCGGCCAACTTACTTCTGACAACGATCGGAGGACCGAAGG
AGCTAACCGCTTTTTTGCACAACATGGGGGATCATGTAACTCGCCTTGATCGTTGGGAACCGGAGCTGAA
TGAAGCCATACCAAACGACGAGCGTGACACCACGATGCCTGTAGCAATGGCAACAACGTTGCGCAAACTA
TTAACTGGCGAACTACTTACTCTAGCTTCCCGGCAACAATTAATAGACTGGATGGAGGCGGATAAAGTTG
CAGGACCACTTCTGCGCTCGGCCCTTCCGGCTGGCTGGTTTATTGCTGATAAATCTGGAGCCGGTGAGCG
TGGGTCTCGCGGTATCATTGCAGCACTGGGGCCAGATGGTAAGCCCTCCCGTATCGTAGTTATCTACACG
ACGGGGAGTCAGGCAACTATGGATGAACGAAATAGACAGATCGCTGAGATAGGTGCCTCACTGATTAAGC
ATTGGTAACTGTCAGACCAAGTTTACTCATATATACTTTAGATTGATTTAAAACTTCATTTTTAATTTAA
AAGGATCTAGGTGAAGATCCTTTTTGATAATCTCATGACCAAAATCCCTTAACGTGAGTTTTCGTTCCAC
TGAGCGTCAGACCCCGTAGAAAAGATCAAAGGATCTTCTTGAGATCCTTTTTTTCTGCGCGTAATCTGCT
GCTTGCAAACAAAAAAACCACCGCTACCAGCGGTGGTTTGTTTGCCGGATCAAGAGCTACCAACTCTTTT
TCCGAAGGTAACTGGCTTCAGCAGAGCGCAGATACCAAATACTGTTCTTCTAGTGTAGCCGTAGTTAGGC
CACCACTTCAAGAACTCTGTAGCACCGCCTACATACCTCGCTCTGCTAATCCTGTTACCAGTGGCTGCTG
CCAGTGGCGATAAGTCGTGTCTTACCGGGTTGGACTCAAGACGATAGTTACCGGATAAGGCGCAGCGGTC
GGGCTGAACGGGGGGTTCGTGCACACAGCCCAGCTTGGAGCGAACGACCTACACCGAACTGAGATACCTA
CAGCGTGAGCTATGAGAAAGCGCCACGCTTCCCGAAGGGAGAAAGGCGGACAGGTATCCGGTAAGCGGCA
GGGTCGGAACAGGAGAGCGCACGAGGGAGCTTCCAGGGGGAAACGCCTGGTATCTTTATAGTCCTGTCGG
GTTTCGCCACCTCTGACTTGAGCGTCGATTTTTGTGATGCTCGTCAGGGGGGCGGAGCCTATGGAAAAAC
GCCAGCAACGCGGCCTTTTTACGGTTCCTGGCCTTTTGCTGGCCTTTTGCTCACATGTTCTTTCCTGCGT
TATCCCCTGATTCTGTGGATAACCGTATTACCGCCTTTGAGTGAGCTGATACCGCTCGCCGCAGCCGAAC
GACCGAGCGCAGCGAGTCAGTGAGCGAGGAAGCGGAAGAGCGCCCAATACGCAAACCGCCTCTCCCCGCG
CGTTGGCCGATTCATTAATGCAGCTGGCACGACAGGTTTCCCGACTGGAAAGCGGGCAGTGAGCGCAACG
CAATTAATGTGAGTTAGCTCACTCATTAGGCACCCCAGGCTTTACACTTTATGCTTCCGGCTCGTATGTT
GTGTGGAATTGTGAGCGGATAACAATTTCACACAGGAAACAGCTATGACCATGATTACGCCAAGCTGTAA
GTTTAAACATGATCTTACTAACTAACTATTCTCATTTAAATTTTCAGAGCTTAAAAATGGCTGAAATCAC
TCACAACGATGGATACGCTAACAACTTGGAAATGAAAT
